Addgene plasmid #250424: pLexM-HsPQLC1(Δ100-125/3xGGGS)-FLAG
Purpose: Expression of C-terminally FLAG-Tagged HsPQLC1 (Δ100-125 - with these residues replaced by a 3xGGGS Linker) in Mammalian Cells
Depositing lab: Simon Newstead. Depositing organization: University of Oxford.
Backbone
  Vector backbone: pLexM
  Backbone manufacturer: Edith Yvonne Jones (Addgene # 99844)
  Vector type: Mammalian Expression
Growth in bacteria
  Bacterial resistance: Ampicillin, 100 μg/mL
  Growth temperature: 37°C
  Growth strain: DH5alpha
  Copy number: High Copy
Gene/Insert
  Gene/Insert name: PQLC1
  Species: H. sapiens (human)
  Insert size (bp): 771
  Mutation: Δ100-125 (Replaced with 3xGGGS)
  Entrez Gene: SLC66A2 (a.k.a. PQLC1)
  Promoter: Chicken-beta-actin promoter/CMV Enhancer
  Tag / fusion protein: FLAG (C terminal on backbone)
  Cloning method: Restriction Enzyme; 5′ cloning site SacI (unknown if destroyed); 3′ cloning site XhoI (unknown if destroyed)
  Sequencing primers: 5′ GCTGGTTGTTGTGCTGTCTCATC; 3′ ATCACCATCTAATTCAACCAA
Terms and licenses: Academic/Nonprofit Terms; Industry Terms: Not Available to Industry
How to cite: pLexM-HsPQLC1(Δ100-125/3xGGGS)-FLAG was a gift from Simon Newstead (Addgene plasmid # 250424 ; http://n2t.net/addgene:250424 ; RRID:Addgene_250424)
