[The description below was written by a language model from this plasmid's Addgene catalogue record and pLannotate feature annotations shown in this document.]
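Description:
pLexM-HsPQLC1(Δ100-125/3xGGGS)-FLAG is a 6.1 kb mammalian expression plasmid built on the pLexM backbone, a pCAGGS-style vector. It is propagated in E. coli through a high-copy ColE1/pUC-type origin and selected with ampicillin via the β-lactamase (AmpR) gene and its own promoter. Remnants of the lac promoter, operator and CAP binding site, plus a small lacI fragment, are also annotated. They are backbone carry-over and play no part in the mammalian expression unit.

The payload is human PQLC1 (gene symbol SLC66A2), annotated as a 771 bp coding region. Residues 100–125 have been deleted and replaced by a flexible linker of three GGGS repeats. Transcription is driven by the composite CAG arrangement: the CMV immediate-early enhancer, the chicken β-actin promoter (annotated as several fragments) and a chimeric chicken β-actin/rabbit β-globin intron. This combination gives strong constitutive expression in many mammalian cell types. The transcript ends at a rabbit β-globin polyadenylation signal, and the short HBB fragments flanking the cassette are β-globin exon sequences belonging to the vector.

A C-terminal FLAG epitope supplied by the backbone directly follows the insert, allowing detection or affinity capture of the protein. The annotation tool labels it as a fragment of 3xFLAG, consistent with a single FLAG unit. The feature table also shows a GFPmut3-like green fluorescent protein coding sequence downstream of the FLAG tag, which the catalogue entry does not mention. The record does not show whether it is in frame and translated or separated from the tag by a stop codon. The stated purpose is expression of the FLAG-tagged loop-replacement variant of PQLC1 in mammalian cells.
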