Features (pLannotate 1.2.2; 20 found; start..end, strand, type, name):
    236..252     -  protein_bind   lac operator: The lac repressor binds to the lac operator to inhibit transcription in E. coli. This inhibition can be relieved by adding lactose or isopropyl-β-D-thiogalactopyranoside (IPTG). lac repressor encoded by lacI
    260..290     -  promoter       lac promoter: promoter for the E. coli lac operon
    305..326     -  protein_bind   CAP binding site: CAP binding activates transcription in the presence of cAMP. E. coli catabolite activator protein
    342..443     -  CDS            lacI (fragment): LACI_ECOLI - Experimental evidence at protein level: Swiss-Prot protein existence level 1. Repressor of the lactose operon. Binds allolactose as an inducer. From Escherichia coli (strain K12).
    626..1214    -  rep_origin     ori: high-copy-number ColE1/pMB1/pBR322/pUC origin of replication
   1385..2245    -  CDS            AmpR: β-lactamase; bla; confers resistance to ampicillin, carbenicillin, and related antibiotics
   2246..2350    -  promoter       AmpR promoter: bla
   2381..2760    +  enhancer       CMV enhancer: human cytomegalovirus immediate early enhancer
   2762..2887    +  promoter       chicken β-actin promoter (fragment): contains a 21-bp deletion relative to the standard chicken β-actin promoter
   2906..2927    +  promoter       chicken β-actin promoter (fragment): No description available
   2927..2949    +  promoter       chicken β-actin promoter (fragment): No description available
   2953..2969    +  promoter       chicken β-actin promoter (fragment): contains a 21-bp deletion relative to the standard chicken β-actin promoter
   2989..3005    +  promoter       chicken β-actin promoter (fragment): contains a 21-bp deletion relative to the standard chicken β-actin promoter
   3051..4055    +  intron         chimeric intron: chimera between introns from chicken β-actin and rabbit β-globin
   4053..4130    +  CDS            HBB (fragment): HBB_LEPEU - Experimental evidence at protein level: Swiss-Prot protein existence level 1. Involved in oxygen transport from the lung to the various peripheral tissues. From Lepus europaeus (European hare).
   4155..4925    +  CDS            SLC66A2 (fragment): S66A2_HUMAN - Also known as PQLC1 Experimental evidence at protein level: Swiss-Prot protein existence level 1. From Homo sapiens (Human).
   4930..4951    +  CDS            3xFLAG (fragment): three tandem FLAG® epitope tags
   4995..5705    +  CDS            GFPmut3: GFPmut3 is a basic (constitutively fluorescent) green fluorescent protein published in 1996, derived from Aequorea victoria. It is reported to be a very rapidly-maturing weak dimer.
   5749..5823    +  CDS            HBB (fragment): HBB_PONPY - Experimental evidence at transcript level: Swiss-Prot protein existence level 2. Involved in oxygen transport from the lung to the various peripheral tissues. From Pongo pygmaeus (Bornean orangutan).
   5894..5949    +  polyA_signal   β-globin poly(A) signal: rabbit β-globin polyadenylation signal (Gil and Proudfoot, 1987)
>Addgene plasmid #250424 | pLexM-HsPQLC1(Δ100-125/3xGGGS)-FLAG | addgene full sequence | sequence record 499019 | Addgene NGS Result
CCATTCCTTATTCCATAGAAAAGCCTTGACTTGAGGTTAGATTTTTTTTATATTTTGTTTTGTGTTATTT
TTTTCTTTAACATCCCTAAAATTTTCCTTACATGTTTTACTAGCCAGATTTTTCCTCCTCTCCTGACTAC
TCCCAGTCATAGCTGTCCCTCTTCTCTTATGGAGATCCCTCGACCTGCAGCCCAAGCTTGGCGTAATCAT
GGTCATAGCTGTTTCCTGTGTGAAATTGTTATCCGCTCACAATTCCACACAACATACGAGCCGGAAGCAT
AAAGTGTAAAGCCTGGGGTGCCTAATGAGTGAGCTAACTCACATTAATTGCGTTGCGCTCACTGCCCGCT
TTCCAGTCGGGAAACCTGTCGTGCCAGCGGATCGATCCGCTGCATTAATGAATCGGCCAACGCGCGGGGA
GAGGCGGTTTGCGTATTGGGCGCTCTTCCGCTTCCTCGCTCACTGACTCGCTGCGCTCGGTCGTTCGGCT
GCGGCGAGCGGTATCAGCTCACTCAAAGGCGGTAATACGGTTATCCACAGAATCAGGGGATAACGCAGGA
AAGAACATGTGAGCAAAAGGCCAGCAAAAGGCCAGGAACCGTAAAAAGGCCGCGTTGCTGGCGTTTTTCC
ATAGGCTCCGCCCCCCTGACGAGCATCACAAAAATCGACGCTCAAGTCAGAGGTGGCGAAACCCGACAGG
ACTATAAAGATACCAGGCGTTTCCCCCTGGAAGCTCCCTCGTGCGCTCTCCTGTTCCGACCCTGCCGCTT
ACCGGATACCTGTCCGCCTTTCTCCCTTCGGGAAGCGTGGCGCTTTCTCATAGCTCACGCTGTAGGTATC
TCAGTTCGGTGTAGGTCGTTCGCTCCAAGCTGGGCTGTGTGCACGAACCCCCCGTTCAGCCCGACCGCTG
CGCCTTATCCGGTAACTATCGTCTTGAGTCCAACCCGGTAAGACACGACTTATCGCCACTGGCAGCAGCC
ACTGGTAACAGGATTAGCAGAGCGAGGTATGTAGGCGGTGCTACAGAGTTCTTGAAGTGGTGGCCTAACT
ACGGCTACACTAGAAGAACAGTATTTGGTATCTGCGCTCTGCTGAAGCCAGTTACCTTCGGAAAAAGAGT
TGGTAGCTCTTGATCCGGCAAACAAACCACCGCTGGTAGCGGTGGTTTTTTTGTTTGCAAGCAGCAGATT
ACGCGCAGAAAAAAAGGATCTCAAGAAGATCCTTTGATCTTTTCTACGGGGTCTGACGCTCAGTGGAACG
AAAACTCACGTTAAGGGATTTTGGTCATGAGATTATCAAAAAGGATCTTCACCTAGATCCTTTTAAATTA
AAAATGAAGTTTTAAATCAATCTAAAGTATATATGAGTAAACTTGGTCTGACAGTTACCAATGCTTAATC
AGTGAGGCACCTATCTCAGCGATCTGTCTATTTCGTTCATCCATAGTTGCCTGACTCCCCGTCGTGTAGA
TAACTACGATACGGGAGGGCTTACCATCTGGCCCCAGTGCTGCAATGATACCGCGAGACCCACGCTCACC
GGCTCCAGATTTATCAGCAATAAACCAGCCAGCCGGAAGGGCCGAGCGCAGAAGTGGTCCTGCAACTTTA
TCCGCCTCCATCCAGTCTATTAATTGTTGCCGGGAAGCTAGAGTAAGTAGTTCGCCAGTTAATAGTTTGC
GCAACGTTGTTGCCATTGCTACAGGCATCGTGGTGTCACGCTCGTCGTTTGGTATGGCTTCATTCAGCTC
CGGTTCCCAACGATCAAGGCGAGTTACATGATCCCCCATGTTGTGCAAAAAAGCGGTTAGCTCCTTCGGT
CCTCCGATCGTTGTCAGAAGTAAGTTGGCCGCAGTGTTATCACTCATGGTTATGGCAGCACTGCATAATT
CTCTTACTGTCATGCCATCCGTAAGATGCTTTTCTGTGACTGGTGAGTACTCAACCAAGTCATTCTGAGA
ATAGTGTATGCGGCGACCGAGTTGCTCTTGCCCGGCGTCAATACGGGATAATACCGCGCCACATAGCAGA
ACTTTAAAAGTGCTCATCATTGGAAAACGTTCTTCGGGGCGAAAACTCTCAAGGATCTTACCGCTGTTGA
GATCCAGTTCGATGTAACCCACTCGTGCACCCAACTGATCTTCAGCATCTTTTACTTTCACCAGCGTTTC
TGGGTGAGCAAAAACAGGAAGGCAAAATGCCGCAAAAAAGGGAATAAGGGCGACACGGAAATGTTGAATA
CTCATACTCTTCCTTTTTCAATATTATTGAAGCATTTATCAGGGTTATTGTCTCATGAGCGGATACATAT
TTGAATGTATTTAGAAAAATAAACAAATAGGGGTTCCGCGCACATTTCCCCGAAAAGTGCCACCTGGGTC
GACATTGATTATTGACTAGTTATTAATAGTAATCAATTACGGGGTCATTAGTTCATAGCCCATATATGGA
GTTCCGCGTTACATAACTTACGGTAAATGGCCCGCCTGGCTGACCGCCCAACGACCCCCGCCCATTGACG
TCAATAATGACGTATGTTCCCATAGTAACGCCAATAGGGACTTTCCATTGACGTCAATGGGTGGAGTATT
TACGGTAAACTGCCCACTTGGCAGTACATCAAGTGTATCATATGCCAAGTACGCCCCCTATTGACGTCAA
TGACGGTAAATGGCCCGCCTGGCATTATGCCCAGTACATGACCTTATGGGACTTTCCTACTTGGCAGTAC
ATCTACGTATTAGTCATCGCTATTACCATGGTCGAGGTGAGCCCCACGTTCTGCTTCACTCTCCCCATCT
CCCCCCCCTCCCCACCCCCAATTTTGTATTTATTTATTTTTTAATTATTTTGTGCAGCGATGGGGGCGGG
GGGGGGGGGGGGGCGGGCCCCAGGGGGGGGGGGGGGGGGGGGGGGGGGGGGGGGGGGGGGGGGGGGGGGG
GGGGGGGGCCCAGGGGGGGGGGGGGGGGCCCGGGGGTTCCTTTTTTGCCGGGGGGGGGGGGGGGGGGGCC
CCTCAAAAACCAGCGGCGGGCGCGGGCGGGGGGGGCGTGGCGCTGCCTTCGCCCCGTGCCCCGCTCCGCC
GCCGCCTCGCGCCGCCCGCCCCGGCTCTGACTGACCGCGTTACTCCCACAGGTGAGCGGGCGGGACGGCC
CTTCTCCTCCGGGCTGTAATTAGCGCTTGGTTTAATGACGGCTTGTTTCTTTTCTGTGGCTGCGTGAAAG
CCTTGAGGGGCTCCGGGAGGGCCCTTTGTGCGGGGGGAGCGGCTCGGGGGGTGCGTGCGTGTGTGTGTGC
GTGGGGAGCGCCGCGTGCGGCTCCGCGCTGCCCGGCGGCTGTGAGCGCTGCGGGCGCGGCGCGGGGCTTT
GTGCGCTCCGCAGTGTGCGCGAGGGGAGCGCGGCCGGGGGCGGTGCCCCGCGGTGCGGGGGGGGCTGCGA
GGGGAACAAAGGCTGCGTGCGGGGTGTGTGCGTGGGGGGGTGAGCAGGGGGTGTGGGCGCGTCGGTCGGG
CTGCAACCCCCCCTGCACCCCCCTCCCCGAGTTGCTGAGCACGGCCCGGCTTCGGGTGCGGGGCTCCGTA
CGGGGCGTGGCGCGGGGCTCGCCGTGCCGGGCGGGGGGTGGCGGCAGGTGGGGGTGCCGGGCGGGGCGGG
GCCGCCTCGGGCCGGGGAGGGCTCGGGGGAGGGGCGCGGCGGCCCCCGGAGCGCCGGCGGCTGTCGAGGC
GCGGCGAGCCGCAGCCATTGCCTTTTATGGTAATCGTGCGAGAGGGCGCAGGGACTTCCTTTGTCCCAAA
TCTGTGCGGAGCCGAAATCTGGGAGGCGCCGCCGCACCCCCTCTAGCGGGCGCGGGGCGAAGCGGTGCGG
CGCCGGCAGGAAGGAAATGGGCGGGGAGGGCCTTCGTGCGTCGCCGCGCCGCCGTCCCCTTCTCCCTCTC
CAGCCTCGGGGCTGTCCGCGGGGGGACGGCTGCCTTCGGGGGGGACGGGGCAGGGCGGGGTTCGGCTTCT
GGCGTGTGACCGGCGGCTCTAGAGCCTCTGCTAACCATGTTCATGCCTTCTTCTTTTTCCTACAGCTCCT
GGGCAACGTGCTGGTTATTGTGCTGTCTCATCATTTTGGCAAAGAATTGCGGCCGTCTCAGGCCGAATTC
AACGTTGGTACCGAGCTCGCCACCATGGAAGCTGAAGGACTGGATTGGCTGCTGGTGCCTCTGCATCAGC
TGGTGTCTTGGGGAGCTGCTGCCGCCATGGTTTTTGGCGGAGTGGTGCCTTACGTGCCCCAGTACAGAGA
CATCAGACGGACCCAGAACGCCGACGGCTTTAGCACCTATGTGTGCCTGGTGCTGCTGGTCGCCAACATC
CTGCGGATCCTGTTTTGGTTCGGCCGCAGATTCGAGAGCCCTCTGCTGTGGCAGAGCGCCATCATGATCC
TGACCATGCTGCTGATGCTGAAGCTGTGCACCGAAGTGCGCGGTGGCGGCAGCGGCGGTGGCAGCGGCGG
CGGTAGCCGGAGAAGCTTCCTGGACTTCGATCCTCACCACTTCTGGCAGTGGTCCAGCTTTAGCGACTAC
GTGCAGTGCGTGCTGGCCTTTACTGGCGTGGCCGGCTACATCACCTACCTGAGCATTGACAGCGCCCTGT
TCGTGGAAACCCTGGGCTTTCTGGCCGTGCTGACAGAGGCTATGCTGGGAGTGCCTCAGCTGTACCGGAA
CCACAGACACCAGAGCACAGAGGGCATGAGCATCAAGATGGTGCTGATGTGGACAAGCGGCGACGCCTTC
AAGACCGCCTACTTCCTGCTTAAAGGCGCCCCTCTGCAGTTCAGCGTGTGTGGACTGCTGCAGGTCCTGG
TGGATCTGGCCATTCTCGGACAGGCCTACGCCTTCGCTAGACACCCTCAGAAACCTGCTCCTCACGCCGT
GCATCCTACCGGAACAAAAGCTCTGCTCGAGGACTACAAAGACGATGACGACAAGTAAGTCGAGGGGGAA
AATTTATATTTTCAAGGTCAATTTTCTAAAGGTGAAGAATTATTCACTGGCGTTGTCCCAATTTTGGTTG
AATTAGATGGTGATGTTAATGGTCACAAATTTTCTGTCTCCGGTGAAGGTGAAGGTGACGCTACTTACGG
TAAATTGACCTTAAAATTTATTTGTACTACTGGTAAATTGCCAGTTCCATGGCCAACCTTAGTCACTACT
TTCGGTTATGGTGTTCAATGTTTTGCGAGATACCCAGATCATATGAAACAACATGACTTTTTCAAGTCTG
CCATGCCAGAAGGTTATGTTCAAGAAAGAACTATTTTTTTCAAAGATGACGGTAACTACAAGACCAGAGC
TGAAGTCAAGTTTGAAGGTGATACCTTAGTTAATAGAATCGAATTAAAAGGTATTGATTTTAAAGAAGAT
GGTAACATTTTAGGTCACAAATTGGAATACAACTATAACTCTCACAATGTTTACATCATGGCTGACAAAC
AAAAGAATGGTATCAAAGTTAACTTCAAAATTAGACACAACATTGAAGATGGTTCTGTTCAATTAGCTGA
CCATTATCAACAAAATACTCCAATTGGTGATGGTCCAGTCTTGTTACCAGACAACCATTACTTATCCACT
CAATCTGCCTTATCCAAAGATCCAAACGAAAAGAGAGACCACATGGTCTTGTTAGAATTTGTTACTGCTG
CTGGTATTACCCATGGTATGGATGAATTGTACAAACACCATCACCATCATCATTAAGTCGAGACTAGTAT
CGCGATAATTCACTCCTCAGGTGCAGGCTGCCTATCAGAAGGTGGTGGCTGGTGTGGCCAATGCCCTGGC
TCACAAATACCACTGAGATCTTTTTCCCTCTGCCAAAAATTATGGGGACATCATGAAGCCCCTTGAGCAT
CTGACTTCTGGCTAATAAAGGAAATTTATTTTCATTGCAATAGTGTGTTGGAATTTTTTGTGTCTCTCAC
TCGGAAGGACATATGGGAGGGCAAATCATTTAAAACATCAGAATGAGTATTTGGTTTAGAGTTTGGCAAC
ATATGCCCATATGCTGGCTGCCATGAACAAAGGTTGGCTATAAAGAGGTCATCAGTATATGAAACAGCCC
CCTGCTGT
