>Addgene plasmid #250424 | pLexM-HsPQLC1(Δ100-125/3xGGGS)-FLAG | depositor partial sequence | sequence record 494118 | Insert (Including Backbone Tag & Stop)
ATGGAAGCTGAAGGACTGGATTGGCTGCTGGTGCCTCTGCATCAGCTGGTGTCTTGGGGAGCTGCTGCCG
CCATGGTTTTTGGCGGAGTGGTGCCTTACGTGCCCCAGTACAGAGACATCAGACGGACCCAGAACGCCGA
CGGCTTTAGCACCTATGTGTGCCTGGTGCTGCTGGTCGCCAACATCCTGCGGATCCTGTTTTGGTTCGGC
CGCAGATTCGAGAGCCCTCTGCTGTGGCAGAGCGCCATCATGATCCTGACCATGCTGCTGATGCTGAAGC
TGTGCACCGAAGTGCGCGGTGGCGGCAGCGGCGGTGGCAGCGGCGGCGGTAGCCGGAGAAGCTTCCTGGA
CTTCGATCCTCACCACTTCTGGCAGTGGTCCAGCTTTAGCGACTACGTGCAGTGCGTGCTGGCCTTTACT
GGCGTGGCCGGCTACATCACCTACCTGAGCATTGACAGCGCCCTGTTCGTGGAAACCCTGGGCTTTCTGG
CCGTGCTGACAGAGGCTATGCTGGGAGTGCCTCAGCTGTACCGGAACCACAGACACCAGAGCACAGAGGG
CATGAGCATCAAGATGGTGCTGATGTGGACAAGCGGCGACGCCTTCAAGACCGCCTACTTCCTGCTTAAA
GGCGCCCCTCTGCAGTTCAGCGTGTGTGGACTGCTGCAGGTCCTGGTGGATCTGGCCATTCTCGGACAGG
CCTACGCCTTCGCTAGACACCCTCAGAAACCTGCTCCTCACGCCGTGCATCCTACCGGAACAAAAGCTCT
GCTCGAGGACTACAAAGACGATGACGACAAGTAA
